>Addgene plasmid #225827 | pAAV-hSyn-PSDΔ1,2-FRBx3 | addgene full sequence | sequence record 454358 | Addgene NGS Result
CCTGCAGGCAGCTGCGCGCTCGCTCGCTCACTGAGGCCGCCCGGGCGTCGGGCGACCTTTGGTCGCCCGG
CCTCAGTGAGCGAGCGAGCGCGCAGAGAGGGAGTGGCCAACTCCATCACTAGGGGTTCCTGCGGCCGCAC
GCGTCTTCTGGGCCCACACAGTCCTGCAGTATTGTGTATATAAGGCCAGGGCAAAGAGGAGCAGGTTTTA
AAGTGAAAGGCAGGCAGGTGTTGGGGAGGCAGTTACCGGGGCAACGGGAACAGGGCGTTTCGGAGGTGGT
TGCCATGGGGACCTGGATGCTGACGAAGGCTCGCGAGGCTGTGAGCAGCCACAGTGCCCTGCTCAGAAGC
CCCAAGCTCGTCAGTCAAGCCGGTTCTCCGTTTGCACTCAGGAGCACGGGCAGGCGAGTGGCCCCTAGTT
CTGGGGGCAGCGGGGCTAGCGCTACCGGTCGCCACCATGGACTGTCTCTGTATAGTGACAACCAAGAAAT
ACCGCTACCAAGATGAAGACACGCCCCCTCTGGAACACAGCCCGGCCCACCTCCCCAACCAGGCCAATTC
TCCCCCTGTGATTGTCAACACGGACACCCTAGAAGCCCCAGGATATGAGTTGCAGGTGAATGGAACAGAG
GGGGAGATGGAGTATGAGCGGATCGTGATCCATCGGGGCTCCACCGGCCTGGGCTTCAACATCGTGGGCG
GCGAGGATGGTGAAGGCATCTTCATCTCCTTCATCCTTGCTGGGGGTCCAGCCGACCTCAGTGGGGAGCT
ACGGAAGGGGGACCAGATCCTGTCGGTCAATGGTGTTGACCTCCGCAATGCCAGTCACGAACAGGCTGCC
ATTGCCCTGAAGAATGCGGGTCAGACGGTCACGATCATCGCTCAGTATAAACCAGAAGAGTATAGTCGAT
TCGAGGCCAAGATCCATGATCTTCGGGAACAGCTCATGAATAGTAGCCTAGGCTCAGGGACTGCATCCTT
GCGAAGCAACCCCAAGAGGGGCTTCTACATTAGGGCCCTGTTTGATTACGACAAGACCAAGGACTGCGGT
TTCTTGAGCCAGGCCCTGAGCTTCCGCTTCGGGGATGTGCTTCATGTCATTGACGCTGGTGACGAAGAGT
GGTGGCAAGCACGGCGGGTCCACTCCGACAGTGAGACCGACGACATTGGCTTCATTCCCAGCAAACGGCG
GGTCGAGCGACGAGAGTGGTCAAGGTTAAAGGCCAAGGACTGGGGCTCCAGCTCTGGATCACAGGGTCGA
GAAGACTCGGTTCTGAGCTATGAGACGGTGACCCAGATGGAAGTGCACTATGCTCGTCCCATCATCATCC
TTGGACCCACCAAAGACCGTGCCAACGATGATCTTCTCTCCGAGTTCCCCGACAAGTTTGGATCCTGTGT
CCCTCATACGACACGTCCTAAGCGGGAATATGAGATAGACGGCCGGGATTACCACTTTGTCTCCTCCCGG
GAGAAAATGGAGAAGGACATCCAGGCACACAAGTTCATTGAGGCTGGCCAGTACAACAGCCACCTCTATG
GGACCAGCGTCCAGTCTGTGCGAGAGGTAGCAGAGCAGGGGAAGCACTGCATCCTCGATGTCTCGGCCAA
TGCCGTGCGGCGGCTGCAGGCGGCCCACCTGCACCCCATCGCCATCTTCATCCGTCCCCGCTCCCTGGAG
AATGTGCTAGAGATCAATAAGCGGATCACAGAGGAGCAAGCCCGGAAAGCCTTCGACAGAGCCACGAAGC
TGGAGCAGGAGTTCACAGAGTGCTTCTCAGCCATCGTAGAGGGCGACAGCTTTGAAGAGATCTATCACAA
AGTGAAACGTGTCATTGAAGACCTCTCAGGCCCCTACATCTGGGTCCCAGCCCGAGAGAGACTCGATAGT
GCTGGTAGTGCTGGTAGTGCTGGTATCCTCTGGCATGAGATGTGGCATGAAGGCCTGGAAGAGGCATCTC
GTTTGTACTTTGGGGAAAGGAACGTGAAAGGCATGTTTGAGGTGCTGGAGCCCTTGCATGCTATGATGGA
ACGGGGCCCCCAGACTCTGAAGGAAACATCCTTTAATCAGGCCTATGGTCGAGATTTAATGGAGGCCCAA
GAGTGGTGCAGGAAGTACATGAAATCAGGGAATGTCAAGGACCTCCTCCAAGCCTGGGACCTCTATTATC
ATGTGTTCCGACGAATCTCAAAGGATAGTGCTGGTAGTGCTGGTAGTGCTGGTATCCTCTGGCATGAGAT
GTGGCATGAAGGCCTGGAAGAGGCATCTCGTTTGTACTTTGGGGAAAGGAACGTGAAAGGCATGTTTGAG
GTGCTGGAGCCCTTGCATGCTATGATGGAACGGGGCCCCCAGACTCTGAAGGAAACATCCTTTAATCAGG
CCTATGGTCGAGATTTAATGGAGGCCCAAGAGTGGTGCAGGAAGTACATGAAATCAGGGAATGTCAAGGA
CCTCCTCCAAGCCTGGGACCTCTATTATCATGTGTTCCGACGAATCTCAAAGGATAGTGCTGGTAGTGCT
GGTAGTGCTGGTATCCTCTGGCATGAGATGTGGCATGAAGGCCTGGAAGAGGCATCTCGTTTGTACTTTG
GGGAAAGGAACGTGAAAGGCATGTTTGAGGTGCTGGAGCCCTTGCATGCTATGATGGAACGGGGCCCCCA
GACTCTGAAGGAAACATCCTTTAATCAGGCCTATGGTCGAGATTTAATGGAGGCCCAAGAGTGGTGCAGG
AAGTACATGAAATCAGGGAATGTCAAGGACCTCCTCCAAGCCTGGGACCTCTATTATCATGTGTTCCGAC
GAATCTCAAAGACTAGTTACCCATACGATGTTCCAGATTACGCTTAAGAATTCGATATCAAGCTTATCGA
TAATCAACCTCTGGATTACAAAATTTGTGAAAGATTGACTGGTATTCTTAACTATGTTGCTCCTTTTACG
CTATGTGGATACGCTGCTTTAATGCCTTTGTATCATGCTATTGCTTCCCGTATGGCTTTCATTTTCTCCT
CCTTGTATAAATCCTGGTTGCTGTCTCTTTATGAGGAGTTGTGGCCCGTTGTCAGGCAACGTGGCGTGGT
GTGCACTGTGTTTGCTGACGCAACCCCCACTGGTTGGGGCATTGCCACCACCTGTCAGCTCCTTTCCGGG
ACTTTCGCTTTCCCCCTCCCTATTGCCACGGCGGAACTCATCGCCGCCTGCCTTGCCCGCTGCTGGACAG
GGGCTCGGCTGTTGGGCACTGACAATTCCGTGGTGTTGTCGGGGAAATCATCGTCCTTTCCTTGGCTGCT
CGCCTATGTTGCCACCTGGATTCTGCGCGGGACGTCCTTCTGCTACGTCCCTTCGGCCCTCAATCCAGCG
GACCTTCCTTCCCGCGGCCTGCTGCCGGCTCTGCGGCCTCTTCCGCGTCTTCGCCTTCGCCCTCAGACGA
GTCGGATCTCCCTTTGGGCCGCCTCCCCGCATCGATACCGAGCGCTGCTCGAGAGATCTACGGGTGGCAT
CCCTGTGACCCCTCCCCAGTGCCTCTCCTGGCCCTGGAAGTTGCCACTCCAGTGCCCACCAGCCTTGTCC
TAATAAAATTAAGTTGCATCATTTTGTCTGACTAGGTGTCCTTCTATAATATTATGGGGTGGAGGGGGGT
GGTATGGAGCAAGGGGCAAGTTGGGAAGACAACCTGTAGGGCCTGCGGGGTCTATTGGGAACCAAGCTGG
AGTGCAGTGGCACAATCTTGGCTCACTGCAATCTCCGCCTCCTGGGTTCAAGCGATTCTCCTGCCTCAGC
CTCCCGAGTTGTTGGGATTCCAGGCATGCATGACCAGGCTCAGCTAATTTTTGTTTTTTTGGTAGAGACG
GGGTTTCACCATATTGGCCAGGCTGGTCTCCAACTCCTAATCTCAGGTGATCTACCCACCTTGGCCTCCC
AAATTGCTGGGATTACAGGCGTGAACCACTGCTCCCTTCCCTGTCCTTCTGATTTTGTAGGTAACCACGT
GCGGACCGAGCGGCCGCAGGAACCCCTAGTGATGGAGTTGGCCACTCCCTCTCTGCGCGCTCGCTCGCTC
ACTGAGGCCGGGCGACCAAAGGTCGCCCGACGCCCGGGCTTTGCCCGGGCGGCCTCAGTGAGCGAGCGAG
CGCGCAGCTGCCTGCAGGGGCGCCTGATGCGGTATTTTCTCCTTACGCATCTGTGCGGTATTTCACACCG
CATA
[95 nt withheld, positions 4205-4299]
T
[46 nt withheld, positions 4301-4346]
C
[141 nt withheld, positions 4348-4488]
CCTTTGACGTTGGAGTCCACGTTCTTT
[37 nt withheld, positions 4516-4552]
ACTCTATCTCGGGCTATTCTTTTGATTTATAAGGGATTTTGCCGATTTCGGTCTATTGGTTAAAAAATGA
GCTGATTTAACAAAAATTTAACGCGAATTTTAACAAAATATTAACGTTTACAATTTTATGGTGCACTCTC
AGTACAATCTGCTCTGATGCCGCATAGTTAAGCCAGCCCCGACACCCGCCAACACCCGCTGACGCGCCCT
GACGGGCTTGTCTGCTCCCGGCATCCGCTTACAGACAAGCTGTGACCGTCTCCGGGAGCTGCATGTGTCA
GAGGTTTTCACCGTCATCACCGAAACGCGCGAGACGAAAGGGCCTCGTGATACGCCTATTTTTATAGGTT
AATGTCATGATAATAATGGTTTCTTAGACGTCAGGTGGCACTTTTCGGGGAAATGTGCGCGGAACCCCTA
TTTGTTTATTTTTCTAAATACATTCAAATATGTATCCGCTCATGAGACAATAACCCTGATAAATGCTTCA
ATAATATTGAAAAAGGAAGAGTATGAGTATTCAACATTTCCGTGTCGCCCTTATTCCCTTTTTTGCGGCA
TTTTGCCTTCCTGTTTTTGCTCACCCAGAAACGCTGGTGAAAGTAAAAGATGCTGAAGATCAGTTGGGTG
CACGAGTGGGTTACATCGAACTGGATCTCAACAGCGGTAAGATCCTTGAGAGTTTTCGCCCCGAAGAACG
TTTTCCAATGATGAGCACTTTTAAAGTTCTGCTATGTGGCGCGGTATTATCCCGTATTGACGCCGGGCAA
GAGCAACTCGGTCGCCGCATACACTATTCTCAGAATGACTTGGTTGAGTACTCACCAGTCACAGAAAAGC
ATCTTACGGATGGCATGACAGTAAGAGAATTATGCAGTGCTGCCATAACCATGAGTGATAACACTGCGGC
CAACTTACTTCTGACAACGATCGGAGGACCGAAGGAGCTAACCGCTTTTTTGCACAACATGGGGGATCAT
GTAACTCGCCTTGATCGTTGGGAACCGGAGCTGAATGAAGCCATACCAAACGACGAGCGTGACACCACGA
TGCCTGTAGCAATGGCAACAACGTTGCGCAAACTATTAACTGGCGAACTACTTACTCTAGCTTCCCGGCA
ACAATTAATAGACTGGATGGAGGCGGATAAAGTTGCAGGACCACTTCTGCGCTCGGCCCTTCCGGCTGGC
TGGTTTATTGCTGATAAATCTGGAGCCGGTGAGCGTGGGTCTCGCGGTATCATTGCAGCACTGGGGCCAG
ATGGTAAGCCCTCCCGTATCGTAGTTATCTACACGACGGGGAGTCAGGCAACTATGGATGAACGAAATAG
ACAGATCGCTGAGATAGGTGCCTCACTGATTAAGCATTGGTAACTGTCAGACCAAGTTTACTCATATATA
CTTTAGATTGATTTAAAACTTCATTTTTAATTTAAAAGGATCTAGGTGAAGATCCTTTTTGATAATCTCA
TGACCAAAATCCCTTAACGTGAGTTTTCGTTCCACTGAGCGTCAGACCCCGTAGAAAAGATCAAAGGATC
TTCTTGAGATCCTTTTTTTCTGCGCGTAATCTGCTGCTTGCAAACAAAAAAACCACCGCTACCAGCGGTG
GTTTGTTTGCCGGATCAAGAGCTACCAACTCTTTTTCCGAAGGTAACTGGCTTCAGCAGAGCGCAGATAC
CAAATACTGTTCTTCTAGTGTAGCCGTAGTTAGGCCACCACTTCAAGAACTCTGTAGCACCGCCTACATA
CCTCGCTCTGCTAATCCTGTTACCAGTGGCTGCTGCCAGTGGCGATAAGTCGTGTCTTACCGGGTTGGAC
TCAAGACGATAGTTACCGGATAAGGCGCAGCGGTCGGGCTGAACGGGGGGTTCGTGCACACAGCCCAGCT
TGGAGCGAACGACCTACACCGAACTGAGATACCTACAGCGTGAGCTATGAGAAAGCGCCACGCTTCCCGA
AGGGAGAAAGGCGGACAGGTATCCGGTAAGCGGCAGGGTCGGAACAGGAGAGCGCACGAGGGAGCTTCCA
GGGGGAAACGCCTGGTATCTTTATAGTCCTGTCGGGTTTCGCCACCTCTGACTTGAGCGTCGATTTTTGT
GATGCTCGTCAGGGGGGCGGAGCCTATGGAAAAACGCCAGCAACGCGGCCTTTTTACGGTTCCTGGCCTT
TTGCTGGCCTTTTGCTCACATGT
Features (pLannotate 1.2.2; 19 found; start..end, strand, type, name):
     12..39      +  repeat_region  AAV2 ITR (fragment): inverted terminal repeat of adeno-associated virus serotype 2 inverted
     68..95      +  repeat_region  AAV2 ITR (fragment): inverted terminal repeat of adeno-associated virus serotype 2 inverted
    148..431     +  promoter       CaMKII promoter (fragment): promoter for the mouse calcium/calmodulin-dependent kinase II α subunit
    457..1884    +  CDS            Dlg4 (fragment): DLG4_RAT - Also known as Dlgh4, Psd95 From Rattus norvegicus (Rat).
   1915..2193    +  CDS            FRB*: T2098L mutant of FKBP-rapamycin binding domain of human FRAP binds synthetic ligands such as AP21967
   2224..2502    +  CDS            FRB*: T2098L mutant of FKBP-rapamycin binding domain of human FRAP binds synthetic ligands such as AP21967
   2533..2811    +  CDS            FRB*: T2098L mutant of FKBP-rapamycin binding domain of human FRAP binds synthetic ligands such as AP21967
   2818..2846    +  CDS            3xHA (fragment): three tandem HA epitope tags
   2848..2872    +  misc_feature   MCS (fragment): pBluescript multiple cloning site
   2872..3460    +  misc_feature   WPRE: woodchuck hepatitis virus posttranscriptional regulatory element
   3492..3968    +  polyA_signal   hGH poly(A) signal: human growth hormone polyadenylation signal
   4008..4148    +  repeat_region  AAV2 ITR: inverted terminal repeat of adeno-associated virus serotype 2 inverted
   4153..4204    -  misc_feature   bom (fragment): basis of mobility region from pBR322
   4223..4678    +  rep_origin     f1 ori (sequence partly withheld): f1 bacteriophage origin of replication; arrow indicates direction of (+) strand synthesis
   4679..4728    -  misc_feature   bom (fragment): basis of mobility region from pBR322
   4830..4865    -  CDS            rop (fragment): Rop protein, which maintains plasmids at low copy number; rop
   4960..5064    +  promoter       AmpR promoter: bla
   5065..5925    +  CDS            AmpR: β-lactamase; bla; confers resistance to ampicillin, carbenicillin, and related antibiotics
   6096..6684    +  rep_origin     ori: high-copy-number ColE1/pMB1/pBR322/pUC origin of replication
