[The description below was written by a language model from this plasmid's Addgene catalogue record and pLannotate feature annotations shown in this document.]
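Description:
pAAV-hSyn-PSDΔ1,2-FRBx3 is an adeno-associated virus transfer plasmid for mammalian (neuronal) expression, built on a pAAV backbone. It is propagated in bacteria through a high-copy ColE1/pUC-type origin with ampicillin selection (AmpR under its own bla promoter), and it also carries an f1 phage origin. The expression cassette is flanked by AAV2 inverted terminal repeats, which allow the intervening DNA to be packaged into recombinant AAV particles when rep/cap and helper functions are supplied in trans. The 3' ITR is annotated as intact, whereas the 5' ITR is detected only as short fragments. This may reflect incomplete sequencing or annotation of this structured repeat.

The payload is a fusion protein consisting of a fragment of rat Dlg4 (PSD-95), followed by three tandem copies of FRB* and a short C-terminal HA epitope sequence. By its name, the PSD-95 portion lacks two domains, but the record does not define the deletion. FRB* is the T2098L mutant of the FKBP-rapamycin binding domain, which binds rapamycin analogues such as AP21967. The name indicates a human synapsin (hSyn) promoter, but the automated annotation labels the upstream region as a CaMKIIα promoter fragment. The record does not resolve this discrepancy. A WPRE and the human growth hormone polyadenylation signal follow the coding sequence to enhance transcript stability and expression.

The construct is one component of SYNCit-K, a system for synapse-targeted, chemically induced translocation of Kalirin-7. The PSD-95-derived portion presumably serves as a postsynaptic anchor displaying FRB domains, to which a partner protein carrying the complementary dimerization domain, supplied from a separate construct, can be recruited on addition of the dimerizer.
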