Addgene plasmid #225827: pAAV-hSyn-PSDΔ1,2-FRBx3
Purpose: A component of SYNCit-K (Synapse-targeted chemically induced translocation of Kalirin-7)
Depositing lab: Haruo Kasai. Depositing organization: The University of Tokyo. Publication: Prefrontal synaptic regulation of homeostatic sleep pressure revealed through synaptic chemogenetics. Sawada T, Iino Y, Yoshida K, Okazaki H, Nomura S, Shimizu C, Arima T, Juichi M, Zhou S, Kurabayashi N, Sakurai T, Yagishita S, Yanagisawa M, Toyoizumi T, Kasai H, Shi S. Science. 2024 Sep 27;385(6716):1459-1465. doi: 10.1126/science.adl3043. Epub 2024 Sep 26. PubMed 39325885.
Backbone
  Vector backbone: pAAV
  Vector type: Mammalian Expression, AAV
Growth in bacteria
  Bacterial resistance: Ampicillin, 100 μg/mL
  Growth temperature: 30°C
  Growth strain: NEB Stable
  Copy number: Unknown
Gene/Insert
  Gene/Insert name: PSDΔ1,2-FRBx3
Terms and licenses: Academic/Nonprofit Terms; Industry Terms: Not Available to Industry
How to cite: pAAV-hSyn-PSDΔ1,2-FRBx3 was a gift from Haruo Kasai (Addgene plasmid # 225827 ; http://n2t.net/addgene:225827 ; RRID:Addgene_225827)
